Addgene plasmid #217196: pCMV-Tigger3
Purpose: Mammalian expression vector for expression of Tigger3 transposase (CMV promoter)
Depositing lab: Yong E Zhang. Depositing organization: Institute of Zoology, Chinese Academy of Sciences. Publication: Heterologous survey of 130 DNA transposons in human cells highlights their functional divergence and expands the genome engineering toolbox. Zhang T, Tan S, Tang N, Li Y, Zhang C, Sun J, Guo Y, Gao H, Cai Y, Sun W, Wang C, Fu L, Ma H, Wu Y, Hu X, Zhang X, Gee P, Yan W, Zhao Y, Chen Q, Guo B, Wang H, Zhang YE. Cell. 2024 Jul 11;187(14):3741-3760.e30. doi: 10.1016/j.cell.2024.05.007. Epub 2024 Jun 5. PubMed 38843831.
Backbone
  Vector backbone: pCMV
  Vector type: Mammalian Expression
Growth in bacteria
  Bacterial resistance: Ampicillin, 100 μg/mL
  Growth temperature: 37°C
  Growth strain: DH5alpha
  Copy number: High Copy
Gene/Insert
  Gene/Insert name: Tigger3 transposase
  Species: Synthetic
  Cloning method: Restriction Enzyme; 5′ cloning site Unknown (unknown if destroyed); 3′ cloning site Unknown (unknown if destroyed)
Terms and licenses: Academic/Nonprofit Terms; Industry Terms: Not Available to Industry
How to cite: pCMV-Tigger3 was a gift from Yong E Zhang (Addgene plasmid # 217196 ; http://n2t.net/addgene:217196 ; RRID:Addgene_217196)
