[The description below was written by a language model from this plasmid's Addgene catalogue record and pLannotate feature annotations shown in this document.]
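Description:
pCMV-Tigger3 is a 6,413 nt mammalian expression plasmid built on a pCMV backbone for producing the Tigger3 transposase in cultured mammalian cells. It is maintained in E. coli as a high-copy plasmid through a ColE1/pUC-type origin and selected with ampicillin via a β-lactamase gene under its own promoter. An f1 phage origin is also present, along with small remnants of lac regulatory sequences and a pBR322 bom fragment that are backbone leftovers rather than functional parts of the design.

The expression cassette consists of the human cytomegalovirus immediate early enhancer and promoter at the start of the sequence and a bovine growth hormone polyadenylation signal downstream. A T7 promoter and an oppositely oriented SP6 promoter flank the roughly 2 kb interval between them. The automated annotation did not label any feature in this interval, but its position and size are consistent with it holding the Tigger3 transposase coding sequence, which the record lists as synthetic. The cloning sites used are recorded as unknown, and no epitope tag or reporter is annotated.

Downstream, an SV40 early promoter and SV40 polyadenylation signal bracket only a short fragment of a bleomycin-binding (ble) gene, so the plasmid does not appear to carry an intact mammalian selection marker. A short match to a truncated HIV-1 LTR just after the CMV promoter is probably an annotation artefact of the promoter-proximal sequence.

The plasmid comes from a survey that tested many DNA transposons for activity in human cells. It would serve as the transposase source (helper) plasmid, presumably supplied alongside a separate donor carrying the cognate transposon ends, which are not annotated in this construct.
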