Features (pLannotate 1.2.2; 19 found; start..end, strand, type, name):
      1..380     +  enhancer       CMV enhancer: human cytomegalovirus immediate early enhancer
    381..584     +  promoter       CMV promoter: human cytomegalovirus (CMV) immediate early promoter
    580..613     +  LTR            5' LTR (truncated) (fragment): truncated 5' long terminal repeat (LTR) from HIV-1
    629..647     +  promoter       T7 promoter: promoter for bacteriophage T7 RNA polymerase
   2601..2619    -  promoter       SP6 promoter: promoter for bacteriophage SP6 RNA polymerase
   2645..2869    +  polyA_signal   bGH poly(A) signal: bovine growth hormone polyadenylation signal
   2873..2894    +  promoter       SV40 promoter (fragment): SV40 enhancer and early promoter
   2915..3343    +  rep_origin     f1 ori (sequence partly withheld): f1 bacteriophage origin of replication; arrow indicates direction of (+) strand synthesis
   3357..3686    +  promoter       SV40 promoter: SV40 enhancer and early promoter
   3699..3857    +  CDS            ble (fragment): BLE_KLEPN - Experimental evidence at protein level: Swiss-Prot protein existence level 1. Binding protein with a strong affinity to the bleomycin family of antibiotics. Binds to CL990; an antimitotic-antibiotic compound. From Klebsiella pneumoniae.
   3852..3973    +  polyA_signal   SV40 poly(A) signal: SV40 polyadenylation signal
   4046..4062    -  protein_bind   lac operator: The lac repressor binds to the lac operator to inhibit transcription in E. coli. This inhibition can be relieved by adding lactose or isopropyl-β-D-thiogalactopyranoside (IPTG). lac repressor encoded by lacI
   4070..4100    -  promoter       lac promoter: promoter for the E. coli lac operon
   4115..4136    -  protein_bind   CAP binding site: CAP binding activates transcription in the presence of cAMP. E. coli catabolite activator protein
   4149..4241    -  CDS            lacI (fragment): lac repressor; lacI; The lac repressor binds to the lac operator to inhibit transcription in E. coli. This inhibition can be relieved by adding lactose or isopropyl-β-D-thiogalactopyranoside (IPTG).
   4424..5012    -  rep_origin     ori: high-copy-number ColE1/pMB1/pBR322/pUC origin of replication
   5183..6043    -  CDS            AmpR: β-lactamase; bla; confers resistance to ampicillin, carbenicillin, and related antibiotics
   6044..6148    -  promoter       AmpR promoter: bla
   6207..6259    -  misc_feature   bom (fragment): basis of mobility region from pBR322
>Addgene plasmid #217196 | pCMV-Tigger3 | addgene full sequence | sequence record 444390 | Addgene NGS Result
GACATTGATTATTGACTAGTTATTAATAGTAATCAATTACGGGGTCATTAGTTCATAGCCCATATATGGA
GTTCCGCGTTACATAACTTACGGTAAATGGCCCGCCTGGCTGACCGCCCAACGACCCCCGCCCATTGACG
TCAATAATGACGTATGTTCCCATAGTAACGCCAATAGGGACTTTCCATTGACGTCAATGGGTGGAGTATT
TACGGTAAACTGCCCACTTGGCAGTACATCAAGTGTATCATATGCCAAGTACGCCCCCTATTGACGTCAA
TGACGGTAAATGGCCCGCCTGGCATTATGCCCAGTACATGACCTTATGGGACTTTCCTACTTGGCAGTAC
ATCTACGTATTAGTCATCGCTATTACCATGGTGATGCGGTTTTGGCAGTACATCAATGGGCGTGGATAGC
GGTTTGACTCACGGGGATTTCCAAGTCTCCACCCCATTGACGTCAATGGGAGTTTGTTTTGGCACCAAAA
TCAACGGGACTTTCCAAAATGTCGTAACAACTCCGCCCCATTGACGCAAATGGGCGGTAGGCGTGTACGG
TGGGAGGTCTATATAAGCAGAGCTCTCTGGCTAACTAGAGAACCCACTGCTTACTGGCTTATCGAAATTA
ATACGACTCACTATAGGGAGACCCAAGCTTGGTACCGAGCTCGGATCCACTAGTAACGGCCGCCAGTGTG
CTGGAATTCGCCGCCACCATGGCACCTAAGCGTACCAAAAGCACCGCGAACGTTGCAAGCAAACGCCCTC
ATCGTGTGACCGATCTGGAAACCAAGCTGAAGGTGATCAAAGATTATGAAGGCGGCAAAAGCGTGATGGT
GATTGCGCGTCAGAGCGGCATGAGCCATAGCACCATCGCGACCATTCTGAAGAACAAGAACAAAGTGACC
GAAGCCGTGAAAGGTAGCGCAAGCCTGAAAGCGACCCGCCTGACCAAAATACGCGAAGGCCCGATTAGCG
ATATGGAGAAGCTGCTGATGACCTGGATCGAAGATCAGACCCAGAAGCATATCCCTCTGAGCACCATGAC
CATCACCGCCAAAGCGAAAAGCCTGTTTGCCATGCTGAAGGAGAAAGCGGGCCCGGATTACGATGTTGAG
TTCACCGCGAGCAGCGGTTGGTTCAAACGCTTCAAAAACCGCTACAGCCTGCACAACGTGAAAGTGAGCG
GCGAAAGCGCAAGCGCAGATGTTAAAGCCGCCGAAGAATTTCTGGAAACCCTGGACAAACTGATTGTGGA
AGAAAACTATCTGCCGGAGCAGATTTTTAACATGGACGAAACCAGCCTGTTCTGGAAACGTATGCCGGAG
CGCACCTTTATCCATAAAGAAGCCAAGAGCATGCCGGGCTTTAAGGCGTTTAAGGACCGCATTACCGTGC
TGCTGGGTGGTAACGTTGCCGGTTACAAGCTGAAACCGTTCGTGATTTGGCATAGCGAAAACCCGCGCGC
GTTCAAGCACATCAACAAGCACACCCTGCCTGTGTACTATCGCAGCAACAAGAAGAGCTGGATGACCCAG
CTGCTGTTTCAGGATGCGCTGCTGAATTGCTACGCGAGCGAGATGGAAAAATATTGCCTGGAAAACAACA
TCCCGTTCAAGATTCTGCTGATTGTGGACAACGCGCCTGCGCATCCTCCGTTTATCGGCGATCTGCACCC
TAACATTAAAGTGGTGTTCCTGCCGCCTAATACCACCAGCCTGATTCAGCCGATGGATCAGGGTGTTATT
GCGGCGTTCAAGGCGTATTATCTGCGCCGCACCTTTGCACAAGCGATTGCGGCGACCGAAGAAGACACCG
AAAAGACCCTGATGCAGTTCTGGAAGGACTACAACATCTACGATTGCATCAAGAACCTGGCGTGGGCATG
GGGTGACGTGACCAAAGAATGCATGAACGGCATTTGGAAGAAAACCCTGAAACGCTTTGTGCGCGATTTC
AAAGGCTTTGCGAAAGATGAAGAAGTGGCGAAAATCAACAAAGCGGTGGTGGAGATGGCGAACAACTTCA
ACCTGGGCGTGGATGAGGATGATATTGAAGAACTGCTGGAAGTGGTGCCTGAGGAGCTGACCAACGAAGA
GCTGCTGGAACTGGAACAGGAGCGCATTGCAGAAGAAGAGGCGCGCGAAAAAGAAACCGCGGGCGAAGAG
AAAGAAGAACCGCCGCGCAAGTTTACCGTTAAGGGCCTGGCGGAAGCATTTGCCGATCTGAACAAGCTGC
TGAAAAAGTTTGAGAACATGGACCCGAACACCGAACGCTTTAGCCTGATCGAGCGCAATGTGCATGGTGC
ACTGAGCGCGTACAAACAGATTTACGACGAGAAAAAGAAACAGACCAAACAGACCACCATGGACATTTTC
CTGAAACGCGTGACCCCTCCGCAAGAAGAACCTCAAGCGGGTCCTTCAGGTGGTATACCGGAAGAAGGCA
TTGTGATCATTGGCGACGACAGCAGCATGCGTGTTATCGCGCCTGAGGATTTACCTGTTGGCCAGGATGT
TGAAGTGGAAGATAGCGATATTGACGATCCGGACCCTGTGTAATGAGCGGCCGCTCGAGCATGCATCTAG
AGGGCCCTATTCTATAGTGTCACCTAAATGCTAGAGCTCGCTGATCAGCCTCGACTGTGCCTTCTAGTTG
CCAGCCATCTGTTGTTTGCCCCTCCCCCGTGCCTTCCTTGACCCTGGAAGGTGCCACTCCCACTGTCCTT
TCCTAATAAAATGAGGAAATTGCATCGCATTGTCTGAGTAGGTGTCATTCTATTCTGGGGGGTGGGGTGG
GGCAGGACAGCAAGGGGGAGGATTGGGAAGACAATAGCAGGCATGCTGGGGATGCGGTGGGCTCTATGGC
TTCTGAGGCGGAAAGAACCAGCTGGGGCTCTAGGGGGTATCCCC
[124 nt withheld, positions 2915-3038]
C
[91 nt withheld, positions 3040-3130]
A
[49 nt withheld, positions 3132-3180]
CCTTTGACGTTGGAGTCCACGTTCTTT
[37 nt withheld, positions 3208-3244]
ACCCTATCTCGGTCTATTCTTTTGATTTATAAGGGATTTTGCCGATTTCGGCCTATTGGTTAAAAAATGA
GCTGATTTAACAAAAATTTAACGCGAATTAATTCTGTGGAATGTGTGTCAGTTAGGGTGTGGAAAGTCCC
CAGGCTCCCCAGCAGGCAGAAGTATGCAAAGCATGCATCTCAATTAGTCAGCAACCAGGTGTGGAAAGTC
CCCAGGCTCCCCAGCAGGCAGAAGTATGCAAAGCATGCATCTCAATTAGTCAGCAACCATAGTCCCGCCC
CTAACTCCGCCCATCCCGCCCCTAACTCCGCCCAGTTCCGCCCATTCTCCGCCCCATGGCTGACTAATTT
TTTTTATTTATGCAGAGGCCGAGGCCGCCTCTGCCTCTGAGCTATTCCAGAAGTAGTGAGGAGGCTTTTT
TGGAGGCCTAGGCTTTTGCAAAAAGCTCCCCGAAATGACCGACCAAGCGACGCCCAACCTGCCATCACGA
GATTTCGATTCCACCGCCGCCTTCTATGAAAGGTTGGGCTTCGGAATCGTTTTCCGGGACGCCGGCTGGA
TGATCCTCCAGCGCGGGGATCTCATGCTGGAGTTCTTCGCCCACCCCAACTTGTTTATTGCAGCTTATAA
TGGTTACAAATAAAGCAATAGCATCACAAATTTCACAAATAAAGCATTTTTTTCACTGCATTCTAGTTGT
GGTTTGTCCAAACTCATCAATGTATCTTATCATGTCTGTATACCGTCGACCTCTAGCTAGAGCTTGGCGT
AATCATGGTCATAGCTGTTTCCTGTGTGAAATTGTTATCCGCTCACAATTCCACACAACATACGAGCCGG
AAGCATAAAGTGTAAAGCCTGGGGTGCCTAATGAGTGAGCTAACTCACATTAATTGCGTTGCGCTCACTG
CCCGCTTTCCAGTCGGGAAACCTGTCGTGCCAGCTGCATTAATGAATCGGCCAACGCGCGGGGAGAGGCG
GTTTGCGTATTGGGCGCTCTTCCGCTTCCTCGCTCACTGACTCGCTGCGCTCGGTCGTTCGGCTGCGGCG
AGCGGTATCAGCTCACTCAAAGGCGGTAATACGGTTATCCACAGAATCAGGGGATAACGCAGGAAAGAAC
ATGTGAGCAAAAGGCCAGCAAAAGGCCAGGAACCGTAAAAAGGCCGCGTTGCTGGCGTTTTTCCATAGGC
TCCGCCCCCCTGACGAGCATCACAAAAATCGACGCTCAAGTCAGAGGTGGCGAAACCCGACAGGACTATA
AAGATACCAGGCGTTTCCCCCTGGAAGCTCCCTCGTGCGCTCTCCTGTTCCGACCCTGCCGCTTACCGGA
TACCTGTCCGCCTTTCTCCCTTCGGGAAGCGTGGCGCTTTCTCATAGCTCACGCTGTAGGTATCTCAGTT
CGGTGTAGGTCGTTCGCTCCAAGCTGGGCTGTGTGCACGAACCCCCCGTTCAGCCCGACCGCTGCGCCTT
ATCCGGTAACTATCGTCTTGAGTCCAACCCGGTAAGACACGACTTATCGCCACTGGCAGCAGCCACTGGT
AACAGGATTAGCAGAGCGAGGTATGTAGGCGGTGCTACAGAGTTCTTGAAGTGGTGGCCTAACTACGGCT
ACACTAGAAGAACAGTATTTGGTATCTGCGCTCTGCTGAAGCCAGTTACCTTCGGAAAAAGAGTTGGTAG
CTCTTGATCCGGCAAACAAACCACCGCTGGTAGCGGTGGTTTTTTTGTTTGCAAGCAGCAGATTACGCGC
AGAAAAAAAGGATCTCAAGAAGATCCTTTGATCTTTTCTACGGGGTCTGACGCTCAGTGGAACGAAAACT
CACGTTAAGGGATTTTGGTCATGAGATTATCAAAAAGGATCTTCACCTAGATCCTTTTAAATTAAAAATG
AAGTTTTAAATCAATCTAAAGTATATATGAGTAAACTTGGTCTGACAGTTACCAATGCTTAATCAGTGAG
GCACCTATCTCAGCGATCTGTCTATTTCGTTCATCCATAGTTGCCTGACTCCCCGTCGTGTAGATAACTA
CGATACGGGAGGGCTTACCATCTGGCCCCAGTGCTGCAATGATACCGCGAGACCCACGCTCACCGGCTCC
AGATTTATCAGCAATAAACCAGCCAGCCGGAAGGGCCGAGCGCAGAAGTGGTCCTGCAACTTTATCCGCC
TCCATCCAGTCTATTAATTGTTGCCGGGAAGCTAGAGTAAGTAGTTCGCCAGTTAATAGTTTGCGCAACG
TTGTTGCCATTGCTACAGGCATCGTGGTGTCACGCTCGTCGTTTGGTATGGCTTCATTCAGCTCCGGTTC
CCAACGATCAAGGCGAGTTACATGATCCCCCATGTTGTGCAAAAAAGCGGTTAGCTCCTTCGGTCCTCCG
ATCGTTGTCAGAAGTAAGTTGGCCGCAGTGTTATCACTCATGGTTATGGCAGCACTGCATAATTCTCTTA
CTGTCATGCCATCCGTAAGATGCTTTTCTGTGACTGGTGAGTACTCAACCAAGTCATTCTGAGAATAGTG
TATGCGGCGACCGAGTTGCTCTTGCCCGGCGTCAATACGGGATAATACCGCGCCACATAGCAGAACTTTA
AAAGTGCTCATCATTGGAAAACGTTCTTCGGGGCGAAAACTCTCAAGGATCTTACCGCTGTTGAGATCCA
GTTCGATGTAACCCACTCGTGCACCCAACTGATCTTCAGCATCTTTTACTTTCACCAGCGTTTCTGGGTG
AGCAAAAACAGGAAGGCAAAATGCCGCAAAAAAGGGAATAAGGGCGACACGGAAATGTTGAATACTCATA
CTCTTCCTTTTTCAATATTATTGAAGCATTTATCAGGGTTATTGTCTCATGAGCGGATACATATTTGAAT
GTATTTAGAAAAATAAACAAATAGGGGTTCCGCGCACATTTCCCCGAAAAGTGCCACCTGACGTCGACGG
ATCGGGAGATCTCCCGATCCCCTATGGTGCACTCTCAGTACAATCTGCTCTGATGCCGCATAGTTAAGCC
AGTATCTGCTCCCTGCTTGTGTGTTGGAGGTCGCTGAGTAGTGCGCGAGCAAAATTTAAGCTACAACAAG
GCAAGGCTTGACCGACAATTGCATGAAGAATCTGCTTAGGGTTAGGCGTTTTGCGCTGCTTCGCGATGTA
CGGGCCAGATATACGCGTT
